>Addgene plasmid #11906 | pISlin41w(s) (lin-41 microRNA wt reporter) | depositor full sequence | sequence record 7119 | Author sequence
GGTAGATCTGCGATCTGCATCTCAATTAGTCAGCAACCATAGTCCCGCCCCTAACTCCGCCCATCCCGCC
CCTAACTCCGCCCAGTTCCGCCCATTCTCCGCCCCATCGCTGACTAATTTTTTTTATTTATGCAGAGGCC
GAGGCCGCCTCGGCCTCTGAGCTATTCCAGAAGTAGTGAGGAGGCTTTTTTGGAGGCCTAGGCTTTTGCA
AAAAGCTTGGCATTCCGGTACTGTTGGTAAAGCCACCATGGAAGACGCCAAAAACATAAAGAAAGGCCCG
GCGCCATTCTATCCGCTGGAAGATGGAACCGCTGGAGAGCAACTGCATAAGGCTATGAAGAGATACGCCC
TGGTTCCTGGAACAATTGCTTTTACAGATGCACATATCGAGGTGGACATCACTTACGCTGAGTACTTCGA
AATGTCCGTTCGGTTGGCAGAAGCTATGAAACGATATGGGCTGAATACAAATCACAGAATCGTCGTATGC
AGTGAAAACTCTCTTCAATTCTTTATGCCGGTGTTGGGCGCGTTATTTATCGGAGTTGCAGTTGCGCCCG
CGAACGACATTTATAATGAACGTGAATTGCTCAACAGTATGGGCATTTCGCAGCCTACCGTGGTGTTCGT
TTCCAAAAAGGGGTTGCAAAAAATTTTGAACGTGCAAAAAAAGCTCCCAATCATCCAAAAAATTATTATC
ATGGATTCTAAAACGGATTACCAGGGATTTCAGTCGATGTACACGTTCGTCACATCTCATCTACCTCCCG
GTTTTAATGAATACGATTTTGTGCCAGAGTCCTTCGATAGGGACAAGACAATTGCACTGATCATGAACTC
CTCTGGATCTACTGGTCTGCCTAAAGGTGTCGCTCTGCCTCATAGAACTGCCTGCGTGAGATTCTCGCAT
GCCAGAGATCCTATTTTTGGCAATCAAATCATTCCGGATACTGCGATTTTAAGTGTTGTTCCATTCCATC
ACGGTTTTGGAATGTTTACTACACTCGGATATTTGATATGTGGATTTCGAGTCGTCTTAATGTATAGATT
TGAAGAAGAGCTGTTTCTGAGGAGCCTTCAGGATTACAAGATTCAAAGTGCGCTGCTGGTGCCAACCCTA
TTCTCCTTCTTCGCCAAAAGCACTCTGATTGACAAATACGATTTATCTAATTTACACGAAATTGCTTCTG
GTGGCGCTCCCCTCTCTAAGGAAGTCGGGGAAGCGGTTGCCAAGAGGTTCCATCTGCCAGGTATCAGGCA
AGGATATGGGCTCACTGAGACTACATCAGCTATTCTGATTACACCCGAGGGGGATGATAAACCGGGCGCG
GTCGGTAAAGTTGTTCCATTTTTTGAAGCGAAGGTTGTGGATCTGGATACCGGGAAAACGCTGGGCGTTA
ATCAAAGAGGCGAACTGTGTGTGAGAGGTCCTATGATTATGTCCGGTTATGTAAACAATCCGGAAGCGAC
CAACGCCTTGATTGACAAGGATGGATGGCTACATTCTGGAGACATAGCTTACTGGGACGAAGACGAACAC
TTCTTCATCGTTGACCGCCTGAAGTCTCTGATTAAGTACAAAGGCTATCAGGTGGCTCCCGCTGAATTGG
AATCCATCTTGCTCCAACACCCCAACATCTTCGACGCAGGTGTCGCAGGTCTTCCCGACGATGACGCCGG
TGAACTTCCCGCCGCCGTTGTTGTTTTGGAGCACGGAAAGACGATGACGGAAAAAGAGATCGTGGATTAC
GTCGCCAGTCAAGTAACAACCGCGAAAAAGTTGCGCGGAGGAGTTGTGTTTGTGGACGAAGTACCGAAAG
GTCTTACCGGAAAACTCGACGCAAGAAAAATCAGAGAGATCCTCATAAAGGCCAAGAAGGGCGGAAAGAT
CGCCGTGTAATTCTAGGAGCTCTTTCCTCAAATTGCACCAACTCAAGTATACCTTTTATACAACCGTTCT
ACACTCAACGCGATGTAAATATCGCAATCCCTTTTTATACAACCATTCTGCCTCTGAACCATTGAAACCT
TCTCCCTCTAGCGTTCTAGAGTCGGGGCGGCCGGCCGCTTCGAGCAGACATGATAAGATACATTGATGAG
TTTGGACAAACCACAACTAGAATGCAGTGAAAAAAATGCTTTATTTGTGAAATTTGTGATGCTATTGCTT
TATTTGTAACCATTATAAGCTGCAATAAACAAGTTAACAACAACAATTGCATTCATTTTATGTTTCAGGT
TCAGGGGGAGGTGTGGGAGGTTTTTTAAAGCAAGTAAAACCTCTACAAATGTGGTAAAATCGATAAGGAT
CTGAACGATGGAGCGGAGAATGGGCGGAACTGGGCGGAGTTAGGGGCGGGATGGGCGGAGTTAGGGGCGG
GACTATGGTTGCTGACTAATTGAGATGCATGCTTTGCATACTTCTGCCTGCTGGGGAGCCTGGGGACTTT
CCACACCTGGTTGCTGACTAATTGAGATGCATGCTTTGCATACTTCTGCCTGCTGGGGAGCCTGGGGACT
TTCCACACCCTAACTGACACACATTCCACAGCGGATCCGTCGACCGATGCCCTTGAGAGCCTTCAACCCA
GTCAGCTCCTTCCGGTGGGCGCGGGGCATGACTATCGTCGCCGCACTTATGACTGTCTTCTTTATCATGC
AACTCGTAGGACAGGTGCCGGCAGCGCTCTTCCGCTTCCTCGCTCACTGACTCGCTGCGCTCGGTCGTTC
GGCTGCGGCGAGCGGTATCAGCTCACTCAAAGGCGGTAATACGGTTATCCACAGAATCAGGGGATAACGC
AGGAAAGAACATGTGAGCAAAAGGCCAGCAAAAGGCCAGGAACCGTAAAAAGGCCGCGTTGCTGGCGTTT
TTCCATAGGCTCCGCCCCCCTGACGAGCATCACAAAAATCGACGCTCAAGTCAGAGGTGGCGAAACCCGA
CAGGACTATAAAGATACCAGGCGTTTCCCCCTGGAAGCTCCCTCGTGCGCTCTCCTGTTCCGACCCTGCC
GCTTACCGGATACCTGTCCGCCTTTCTCCCTTCGGGAAGCGTGGCGCTTTCTCATAGCTCACGCTGTAGG
TATCTCAGTTCGGTGTAGGTCGTTCGCTCCAAGCTGGGCTGTGTGCACGAACCCCCCGTTCAGCCCGACC
GCTGCGCCTTATCCGGTAACTATCGTCTTGAGTCCAACCCGGTAAGACACGACTTATCGCCACTGGCAGC
AGCCACTGGTAACAGGATTAGCAGAGCGAGGTATGTAGGCGGTGCTACAGAGTTCTTGAAGTGGTGGCCT
AACTACGGCTACACTAGAAGAACAGTATTTGGTATCTGCGCTCTGCTGAAGCCAGTTACCTTCGGAAAAA
GAGTTGGTAGCTCTTGATCCGGCAAACAAACCACCGCTGGTAGCGGTGGTTTTTTTGTTTGCAAGCAGCA
GATTACGCGCAGAAAAAAAGGATCTCAAGAAGATCCTTTGATCTTTTCTACGGGGTCTGACGCTCAGTGG
AACGAAAACTCACGTTAAGGGATTTTGGTCATGAGATTATCAAAAAGGATCTTCACCTAGATCCTTTTAA
ATTAAAAATGAAGTTTTAAATCAATCTAAAGTATATATGAGTAAACTTGGTCTGACAGTTACCAATGCTT
AATCAGTGAGGCACCTATCTCAGCGATCTGTCTATTTCGTTCATCCATAGTTGCCTGACTCCCCGTCGTG
TAGATAACTACGATACGGGAGGGCTTACCATCTGGCCCCAGTGCTGCAATGATACCGCGAGACCCACGCT
CACCGGCTCCAGATTTATCAGCAATAAACCAGCCAGCCGGAAGGGCCGAGCGCAGAAGTGGTCCTGCAAC
TTTATCCGCCTCCATCCAGTCTATTAATTGTTGCCGGGAAGCTAGAGTAAGTAGTTCGCCAGTTAATAGT
TTGCGCAACGTTGTTGCCATTGCTACAGGCATCGTGGTGTCACGCTCGTCGTTTGGTATGGCTTCATTCA
GCTCCGGTTCCCAACGATCAAGGCGAGTTACATGATCCCCCATGTTGTGCAAAAAAGCGGTTAGCTCCTT
CGGTCCTCCGATCGTTGTCAGAAGTAAGTTGGCCGCAGTGTTATCACTCATGGTTATGGCAGCACTGCAT
AATTCTCTTACTGTCATGCCATCCGTAAGATGCTTTTCTGTGACTGGTGAGTACTCAACCAAGTCATTCT
GAGAATAGTGTATGCGGCGACCGAGTTGCTCTTGCCCGGCGTCAATACGGGATAATACCGCGCCACATAG
CAGAACTTTAAAAGTGCTCATCATTGGAAAACGTTCTTCGGGGCGAAAACTCTCAAGGATCTTACCGCTG
TTGAGATCCAGTTCGATGTAACCCACTCGTGCACCCAACTGATCTTCAGCATCTTTTACTTTCACCAGCG
TTTCTGGGTGAGCAAAAACAGGAAGGCAAAATGCCGCAAAAAAGGGAATAAGGGCGACACGGAAATGTTG
AATACTCATACTCTTCCTTTTTCAATATTATTGAAGCATTTATCAGGGTTATTGTCTCATGAGCGGATAC
ATATTTGAATGTATTTAGAAAAATAAACAAATAGGGGTTCCGCGCACATTTCCCCGAAAAGTGCCACCTG
[124 nt withheld, positions 4621-4744]
C
[91 nt withheld, positions 4746-4836]
A
[49 nt withheld, positions 4838-4886]
CCTTTGACGTTGGAGTCCACGTTCTTT
[37 nt withheld, positions 4914-4950]
ACCCTATCTCGGTCTATTCTTTTGATTTATAAGGGATTTTGCCGATTTCGGCCTATTGGTTAAAAAATGA
GCTGATTTAACAAAAATTTAACGCGAATTTTAACAAAATATTAACGCTTACAATTTGCCATTCGCCATTC
AGGCTGCGCAACTGTTGGGAAGGGCGATCGGTGCGGGCCTCTTCGCTATTACGCCAGCCCAAGCTACCAT
GATAAGTAAGTAATATTAAGGTACGGGAGGTACTTGGAGCGGCCGCAATAAAATATCTTTATTTTCATTA
CATCTGTGTGTTGGTTTTTTGTGTGAATCGATAGTACTAACATACGCTCTCCATCAAAACAAAACGAAAC
AAAACAAACTAGCAAAATAGGCTGTCCCCAGTGCAAGTGCAGGTGCCAGAACATTTCTCTATCGATA
Features (pLannotate 1.2.2; 13 found; start..end, strand, type, name):
     16..212     +  promoter       SV40 promoter: SV40 early promoter
    248..1900    +  CDS            luciferase: firefly luciferase; luc+; enhanced luc+ version of the luciferase gene
   2084..2205    -  polyA_signal   SV40 poly(A) signal: SV40 polyadenylation signal
   2228..2296    -  CDS            large T antigen (fragment): large T antigen from SV40 (simian virus 40)
   2318..2552    -  promoter       SV40 promoter (fragment): SV40 enhancer and early promoter
   2558..2690    +  CDS            TcR (fragment): tetracycline efflux protein; tet; confers resistance to tetracycline
   2870..3458    -  rep_origin     ori: high-copy-number ColE1/pMB1/pBR322/pUC origin of replication
   3629..4489    -  CDS            AmpR: β-lactamase; bla; confers resistance to ampicillin, carbenicillin, and related antibiotics
   4490..4594    -  promoter       AmpR promoter: bla
   4621..5049    +  rep_origin     f1 ori (sequence partly withheld): f1 bacteriophage origin of replication; arrow indicates direction of (+) strand synthesis
   5081..5148    -  CDS            lacZα (fragment): LacZα fragment of β-galactosidase; lacZ fragment
   5207..5255    +  polyA_signal   poly(A) signal: synthetic polyadenylation signal
   5269..5360    +  misc_feature   pause site: RNA polymerase II transcriptional pause signal from the human α2 globin gene
