[The description below was written by a language model from this plasmid's Addgene catalogue record and pLannotate feature annotations shown in this document.]
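Description:
pISlin41w(s) is a mammalian luciferase reporter plasmid built on the pIS0 backbone and designed to measure microRNA-mediated repression through a target site placed in a 3′ UTR. It is propagated in E. coli as a high-copy plasmid using a ColE1/pUC-type origin and selected with ampicillin via the β-lactamase gene and its native promoter. An f1 phage origin is also present. The annotation also picks up short fragments of lacZα, a tetracycline resistance gene and SV40 large T antigen. These are backbone remnants rather than functional cassettes.

The reporter unit consists of the SV40 early promoter driving the enhanced firefly luciferase (luc+) coding sequence, terminated by an SV40 polyadenylation signal, with an SV40 enhancer/early promoter fragment lying further downstream. A synthetic poly(A) signal and the human α2-globin RNA polymerase II pause site sit upstream of the promoter, an arrangement that limits read-through transcription from the backbone into the reporter. The insert is a 103 bp wild-type microRNA target segment from the C. elegans lin-41 gene, cloned between SacI and XbaI/NheI sites. It is not annotated as its own feature, but the unannotated gap between the end of luciferase and the poly(A) signal is consistent with its placement in the luciferase 3′ UTR.

According to the depositor, the construct is used to test the effect of let-7, the microRNA that targets lin-41. Recognition of the inserted site by the microRNA in transfected cells would lower luciferase output. The "wt" designation implies comparison with mutated-site versions, although the record does not describe them.
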