Addgene plasmid #11906: pISlin41w(s) (lin-41 microRNA wt reporter)
Depositing lab: David Bartel. Depositing organization: Whitehead Institute for Biomedical Research. Publication: Prediction of mammalian microRNA targets. Lewis BP, Shih IH, Jones-Rhoades MW, Bartel DP, Burge CB. Cell. 2003 Dec 26. 115(7):787-98. 10.1016/S0092-8674(03)01018-3 PubMed 14697198.
Backbone
  Vector backbone: pIS0
  Backbone manufacturer: Available at Addgene (plasmid 12178)
  Backbone size w/o insert (bp): 5264
  Vector type: Mammalian Expression, Luciferase
Growth in bacteria
  Bacterial resistance: Ampicillin, 100 μg/mL
  Growth temperature: 37°C
  Growth strain: DH5alpha
  Copy number: High Copy
Gene/Insert
  Gene/Insert name: lin-41 miRNA target sequence (alt name: lin-41)
  Species: C. elegans (nematode)
  Insert size (bp): 103
  Entrez Gene: lin-41 (a.k.a. CELE_C12C8.3)
  Cloning method: Restriction Enzyme; 5′ cloning site SacI (not destroyed); 3′ cloning site XbaI/NheI (not destroyed)
  Sequencing primers: 5′ n/a
Terms and licenses: Academic/Nonprofit Terms; Industry Terms: Not Available to Industry
Depositor comments: Used to test effects of lin-41 microRNA (let-7).
How to cite: pISlin41w(s) (lin-41 microRNA wt reporter) was a gift from David Bartel (Addgene plasmid # 11906 ; http://n2t.net/addgene:11906 ; RRID:Addgene_11906)
