>Addgene plasmid #11906 | pISlin41w(s) (lin-41 microRNA wt reporter) | addgene partial sequence | sequence record 19903 | Luc-F 5'-CAGTCAAGTAACAACCGCGA-3'
AAGTACCGAAAGGTCTTACCGGAAAACTCGACGCAAGAAAAATCAGAGAGATCCTCATAAAGGCCAAGAA
GGGCGGAAAGATCGCCGTGTAATTCTAGGAGCTCTTTCCTCAAATTGCACCAACTCAAGTATACCTTTTA
TACAACCGTTCTACACTCAACGCGATGTAAATATCGCAATCCCTTTTTATACAACCATTCTGCCTCTGAA
CCATTGAAACCTTCTCCCGCTAGCGTTCTAGAGTCGGGGCGGCCGGCCGCTTCGAGCAGACATGATAAGA
TACATTGATGAGTTTGGACAAACCACAACTAGAATGCAGTGAAAAAAATGCTTTATTTGTGAAATTTGTG
ATGCTATTGCTTTATTTGTAACCATTATAAGCTGCAATAAACAAGTTAACAACAACAATTGCATTCATTT
TATGTTTCAGGTTCAGGGGGAGGTGTGGGAGGTTTTTTAAAGCAAGTAAAACCTCTACAAATGTGGTAAA
ATCGATAAGGATCTGAACGATGGAGCGGAGAATGGGCGGAACTGGGCGGAGTTAGGGGCGGGATGGGCGG
AGTTAGGGGCGGGACTATGGTTGCTGACTAATTGAGATGCATGCTTTGCATACTTCTGCCTGCTGGGGAG
CCTGGGGACTTTCCACACCTGGTTGCTGACTAATTGAGATGCATGCTTTGCATACTTCTGCCTGCTGGGG
AGCCTGGGG
